Addgene plasmid #208681: pAAV-hSyn-GRAB_VIP1.0
Purpose: Expresses the genetically-encoded fluorescent vasoactive intestinal peptide (VIP) sensor GRAB_VIP1.0 in neurons
Depositing lab: Yulong Li. Depositing organization: Peking University. Publication: A tool kit of highly selective and sensitive genetically encoded neuropeptide sensors. Wang H, Qian T, Zhao Y, Zhuo Y, Wu C, Osakada T, Chen P, Chen Z, Ren H, Yan Y, Geng L, Fu S, Mei L, Li G, Wu L, Jiang Y, Qian W, Zhang L, Peng W, Xu M, Hu J, Jiang M, Chen L, Tang C, Zhu Y, Lin D, Zhou JN, Li Y. Science. 2023 Nov 17;382(6672):eabq8173. doi: 10.1126/science.abq8173. Epub 2023 Nov 17. PubMed 37972184.
Backbone
  Vector backbone: pAAV
  Backbone size w/o insert (bp): 4495
  Vector type: AAV
Growth in bacteria
  Bacterial resistance: Ampicillin, 100 μg/mL
  Growth temperature: 37°C
  Growth strain: NEB Stable
  Copy number: High Copy
Gene/Insert
  Gene/Insert name: GPCR activation based vasoactive intestinal peptide (VIP) sensor GRAB_VIP1.0 (alt names: GRAB_VIP1.0; VIP1.0)
  Species: H. sapiens (human)
  Insert size (bp): 2193
  Promoter: hSyn
  Cloning method: Gibson Cloning
  Sequencing primers: 5′ ACGGGCGCGACCATCTGCGC; 3′ CATTAAAGCAGCGTATCC
Terms and licenses: Academic/Nonprofit Terms; Industry Terms: Not Available to Industry
Depositor comments: Please visit https://www.biorxiv.org/content/10.1101/2022.03.26.485911v1 for bioRxiv preprint.
How to cite: pAAV-hSyn-GRAB_VIP1.0 was a gift from Yulong Li (Addgene plasmid # 208681 ; http://n2t.net/addgene:208681 ; RRID:Addgene_208681)
