[The description below was written by a language model from this plasmid's Addgene catalogue record and pLannotate feature annotations shown in this document.]
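Description:
pAAV-hSyn-GRAB_VIP1.0 is an adeno-associated virus transfer plasmid built on a pAAV backbone for expressing a genetically encoded fluorescent sensor of vasoactive intestinal peptide (VIP) in neurons. In bacteria it is maintained as a high-copy plasmid through a ColE1/pUC-type origin and selected with ampicillin via the β-lactamase gene. An f1 phage origin is also present. The sequenced record is about 6.7 kb. The expression cassette is flanked by AAV2 inverted terminal repeats, which allow the intervening DNA to be packaged into recombinant AAV particles when helper functions are supplied. The annotation detects the downstream ITR in full but only short fragments of the upstream one, which is common for these repeat-rich, hard-to-sequence regions.

Within the ITRs, the human synapsin I promoter restricts expression to neurons. It drives an open reading frame that begins with a mouse Igκ leader peptide, presumably to aid membrane targeting of the receptor. The roughly 2.2 kb GRAB_VIP1.0 insert follows the GPCR-activation-based design, with a human receptor scaffold interrupted by a GFP-derived fluorescent module, so that ligand-induced conformational change alters green fluorescence. The automated annotation labels the receptor segments on either side of the GFP as fragments of the growth hormone-releasing hormone receptor. This is probably a homology match within the related receptor family, and the record does not state which receptor serves as the scaffold. A WPRE downstream of the coding sequence enhances transcript stability and expression, and a human growth hormone polyadenylation signal terminates the transcript. The construct is used for direct transfection or AAV production to image VIP dynamics in neurons.
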