Features (pLannotate 1.2.2; 19 found; start..end, strand, type, name):
     12..39      +  repeat_region  AAV2 ITR (fragment): inverted terminal repeat of adeno-associated virus serotype 2 inverted
     68..95      +  repeat_region  AAV2 ITR (fragment): inverted terminal repeat of adeno-associated virus serotype 2 inverted
    145..567     +  promoter       hSyn promoter (fragment): human synapsin I promoter; confers neuron-specific expression (Kügler et al., 2003)
    587..649     +  sig_peptide    Igκ leader: leader sequence from mouse immunoglobulin κ light chain
    651..668     +  protein_bind   attB1 (fragment): mutant version of attB; core recombination site for the Gateway® BP reaction BP Clonase™
    740..1591    +  CDS            GHRHR (fragment): GHRHR_HUMAN - Experimental evidence at protein level: Swiss-Prot protein existence level 1. Receptor for GRF, coupled to G proteins which activate adenylyl cyclase. Stimulates somatotroph cell growth, growth hormone gene transcription and growth hormone secretion. From Homo sapiens (Human).
   1673..2395    +  CDS            cEGFP: cEGFP is a basic (constitutively fluorescent) green fluorescent protein published in 2008, derived from Aequorea victoria.
   2369..2647    +  CDS            GHRHR (fragment): GHRHR_HUMAN - Experimental evidence at protein level: Swiss-Prot protein existence level 1. Receptor for GRF, coupled to G proteins which activate adenylyl cyclase. Stimulates somatotroph cell growth, growth hormone gene transcription and growth hormone secretion. From Homo sapiens (Human).
   2778..2804    +  misc_feature   MCS (fragment): pBluescript multiple cloning site
   2804..3392    +  misc_feature   WPRE: woodchuck hepatitis virus posttranscriptional regulatory element
   3424..3900    +  polyA_signal   hGH poly(A) signal: human growth hormone polyadenylation signal
   3940..4080    +  repeat_region  AAV2 ITR: inverted terminal repeat of adeno-associated virus serotype 2 inverted
   4085..4136    -  misc_feature   bom (fragment): basis of mobility region from pBR322
   4155..4610    +  rep_origin     f1 ori (sequence partly withheld): f1 bacteriophage origin of replication; arrow indicates direction of (+) strand synthesis
   4611..4660    -  misc_feature   bom (fragment): basis of mobility region from pBR322
   4762..4797    -  CDS            rop (fragment): Rop protein, which maintains plasmids at low copy number; rop
   4892..4996    +  promoter       AmpR promoter: bla
   4997..5857    +  CDS            AmpR: β-lactamase; bla; confers resistance to ampicillin, carbenicillin, and related antibiotics
   6028..6616    +  rep_origin     ori: high-copy-number ColE1/pMB1/pBR322/pUC origin of replication
>Addgene plasmid #208681 | pAAV-hSyn-GRAB_VIP1.0 | addgene full sequence | sequence record 410348 | Addgene NGS Result
CCTGCAGGCAGCTGCGCGCTCGCTCGCTCACTGAGGCCGCCCGGGCGTCGGGCGACCTTTGGTCGCCCGG
CCTCAGTGAGCGAGCGAGCGCGCAGAGAGGGAGTGGCCAACTCCATCACTAGGGGTTCCTGCGGCCGCAC
GCGTATGAGGCGGGGTGGGGGTGCCTACCTGACGACCGACCCCGACCCACTGGACAAGCACCCAACCCCC
ATTCCCCAAATTGCGCATCCCCTATCAGAGAGGGGGAGGGGAAACAGGATGCGGCGAGGCGCGTGCGCAC
TGCCAGCTTCAGCACCGCGGACAGTGCCTTCGCCCCCGCCTGGCGGCGCGCGCCACCGCCGCCTCAGCAC
TGAAGGCGCGCTGACGTCACTCGCCGGTCCCCCGCAAACTCCCCTTCCCGGCCACCTTGGTCGCGTCCGC
GCCGCCGCCGGCCCAGCCGGACCGCACCACGCGAGGCGCGAGATAGGGGGGCACGGGCGCGACCATCTGC
GCTGCGGCGCCGGCGACTCAGCGCTGCCTCAGTCTGCGGTGGGCAGCGGAGGAGTCGTGTCGTGCCTGAG
AGCGCAGTCGAGAAACCGGTGCCACCATGGAGACAGACACACTCCTGCTATGGGTACTGCTGCTCTGGGT
TCCAGGTTCCACTGGTGACACAAGTTTGTACAAAAAAGTTGGCACCACCGGTCGGACGCTGCTGCCTCCC
GCGCTGCTGACCTGCTGGCTGCTCGCCCCCGTGAACAGCATTCACCCAGAATGCCGATTTCATCTGGAAA
TACAGGAGGAAGAAACAAAATGTGCAGAGCTTCTGAGGTCTCAAACAGAAAAACACAAAGCCTGCAGTGG
CGTCTGGGACAACATCACGTGCTGGCGGCCTGCCAATGTGGGAGAGACCGTCACGGTGCCCTGCCCAAAA
GTCTTCAGCAATTTTTACAGCAAAGCAGGAAACATAAGCAAAAACTGTACGAGTGACGGATGGTCAGAGA
CGTTCCCAGATTTCGTCGATGCCTGTGGCTACAGCGACCCGGAGGATGAGAGCAAGATCACGTTTTATAT
TCTGGTGAAGGCCATTTATACCCTGGGCTACAGTGTCTCTCTGATGTCTCTTGCAACAGGAAGCATAATT
CTGTGCCTCTTCAGGAAGCTGCACTGCACCAGGAATTACATCCACCTGAACCTGTTCCTGTCCTTCATCC
TGAGAGCCATCTCAGTGCTGGTCAAGGACGACGTTCTCTACTCCAGCTCTGGCACGTTGCACTGCCCTGA
CCAGCCATCCTCCTGGGTGGGCTGCAAGCTGAGCCTGGTCTTCCTGCAGTACTGCATCATGGCCAACTTC
TTCTGGCTGCTGGTGGAGGGGCTCTACCTCCACACCCTCCTGGTGGCCATGCTCCCCCCTAGAAGGTGCT
TCCTGGCCTACCTCCTGATCGGATGGGGCCTCCCCACCGTCTGCATCGGTGCATGGACTGCGGCCAGGCT
CTACTTAGAAGACACCGGTTGCTGGGATACAAACGACCACAGTGTGCCCTGGTGGGTCATACGAATACCG
ATTTTAATTTCCATCATCGTCAATTTTGTCCTTTTCATTAGTATTATACGAATTTTGCTGCAGAAGTTAA
CATCCCCACCCGCGCCGGCCGGGCCGCGCGACACCGACGCGCTGGACCTGGAGGAGGGAGGAAACGTCTA
TATCAAGGCCGACAAGCAGAAGAACGGCATCAAGGCGAACTTCCACATCCGCCACAACATCGAGGACGGC
GGCGTGCAGCTCGCCTACCACTACCAGCAGAACACCCCCATCGGCGACGGCCCCGTGCTGCTGCCCGACA
ACCACTACCTGAGCGTGCAGTCCAAACTTTCGAAAGACCCCAACGAGAAGCGCGATCACATGGTCCTGCT
GGAGTTCGTGACCGCCGCCGGGATCACTCTCGGCATGGACGAGCTGTACAAGGGCGGTACCGGAGGGAGC
ATGGTGAGAAAGGGCGAGGAGCTGTTCACCGGGGTGGTGCCCATCCTGGTCGAGCTGGACGGCGACGTAA
ACGGCCACAAGTTCAGCGTGTCCGGCGAGGGTGAGGGCGATGCCACCTACGGCAAGCTGACCCTGAAGTT
CATCTGCACCACCGGCAAGCTGCCCGTGCCCTGGCCCACCCTCGTGACCACCCTGACCTACGGCGTGCAG
TGCTTCAGCCGCTACCCCGACCACATGAAGCAGCACGACTTCTTCAAGTCCGCCATGCCCGAAGGCTACA
TCCAGGAGCGCACCATCTTCTTCAAGGACGACGGCAACTACAAGACCCGCGCCGAGGTGAAGTTCGAGGG
CGACACCCTGGTGAACCGCATCGAGCTGAAGGGCATCGACTTCAAGGAGGACGGCAACATCCTGGGGCAC
AAGCTGGAGTACAACACCGGAGCAGCAGCACGCTGGCGCGGGTCTCAGTACAAGAGGCTGGCCAAGTCCA
CGCTCCTGCTTATCCCGCTGTTCGGCGTCCACTACATGGTGTTTGCCGTGTTTCCCATCAGCATCTCCTC
CAAATACCAGATACTGTTTGAGCTGTGCCTCGGGTCGTTCCAGGGCCTGGTGGTGGCCGTCCTCTACTGT
TTCCTGAACAGTGAGGTGCAGTGCGAGCTGAAGCGAAAATGGCGAAGCCGGTGCCCGACCCCGTCCGCGA
GCCGGGATTACAGGGTCTGCGGTTCCTCCTTCTCCCGCAACGGCTCGGAGGGCGCCCTGCAGTTCCACCG
CGGCTCCCGCGCCCAGTCCTTCCTGCAAACGGAGACCTCGGTCATCTAGGAATTCGATATCAAGCTTATC
GATAATCAACCTCTGGATTACAAAATTTGTGAAAGATTGACTGGTATTCTTAACTATGTTGCTCCTTTTA
CGCTATGTGGATACGCTGCTTTAATGCCTTTGTATCATGCTATTGCTTCCCGTATGGCTTTCATTTTCTC
CTCCTTGTATAAATCCTGGTTGCTGTCTCTTTATGAGGAGTTGTGGCCCGTTGTCAGGCAACGTGGCGTG
GTGTGCACTGTGTTTGCTGACGCAACCCCCACTGGTTGGGGCATTGCCACCACCTGTCAGCTCCTTTCCG
GGACTTTCGCTTTCCCCCTCCCTATTGCCACGGCGGAACTCATCGCCGCCTGCCTTGCCCGCTGCTGGAC
AGGGGCTCGGCTGTTGGGCACTGACAATTCCGTGGTGTTGTCGGGGAAATCATCGTCCTTTCCTTGGCTG
CTCGCCTATGTTGCCACCTGGATTCTGCGCGGGACGTCCTTCTGCTACGTCCCTTCGGCCCTCAATCCAG
CGGACCTTCCTTCCCGCGGCCTGCTGCCGGCTCTGCGGCCTCTTCCGCGTCTTCGCCTTCGCCCTCAGAC
GAGTCGGATCTCCCTTTGGGCCGCCTCCCCGCATCGATACCGAGCGCTGCTCGAGAGATCTACGGGTGGC
ATCCCTGTGACCCCTCCCCAGTGCCTCTCCTGGCCCTGGAAGTTGCCACTCCAGTGCCCACCAGCCTTGT
CCTAATAAAATTAAGTTGCATCATTTTGTCTGACTAGGTGTCCTTCTATAATATTATGGGGTGGAGGGGG
GTGGTATGGAGCAAGGGGCAAGTTGGGAAGACAACCTGTAGGGCCTGCGGGGTCTATTGGGAACCAAGCT
GGAGTGCAGTGGCACAATCTTGGCTCACTGCAATCTCCGCCTCCTGGGTTCAAGCGATTCTCCTGCCTCA
GCCTCCCGAGTTGTTGGGATTCCAGGCATGCATGACCAGGCTCAGCTAATTTTTGTTTTTTTGGTAGAGA
CGGGGTTTCACCATATTGGCCAGGCTGGTCTCCAACTCCTAATCTCAGGTGATCTACCCACCTTGGCCTC
CCAAATTGCTGGGATTACAGGCGTGAACCACTGCTCCCTTCCCTGTCCTTCTGATTTTGTAGGTAACCAC
GTGCGGACCGAGCGGCCGCAGGAACCCCTAGTGATGGAGTTGGCCACTCCCTCTCTGCGCGCTCGCTCGC
TCACTGAGGCCGGGCGACCAAAGGTCGCCCGACGCCCGGGCTTTGCCCGGGCGGCCTCAGTGAGCGAGCG
AGCGCGCAGCTGCCTGCAGGGGCGCCTGATGCGGTATTTTCTCCTTACGCATCTGTGCGGTATTTCACAC
CGCATA
[95 nt withheld, positions 4137-4231]
T
[46 nt withheld, positions 4233-4278]
C
[141 nt withheld, positions 4280-4420]
CCTTTGACGTTGGAGTCCACGTTCTTT
[37 nt withheld, positions 4448-4484]
ACTCTATCTCGGGCTATTCTTTTGATTTATAAGGGATTTTGCCGATTTCGGTCTATTGGTTAAAAAATGA
GCTGATTTAACAAAAATTTAACGCGAATTTTAACAAAATATTAACGTTTACAATTTTATGGTGCACTCTC
AGTACAATCTGCTCTGATGCCGCATAGTTAAGCCAGCCCCGACACCCGCCAACACCCGCTGACGCGCCCT
GACGGGCTTGTCTGCTCCCGGCATCCGCTTACAGACAAGCTGTGACCGTCTCCGGGAGCTGCATGTGTCA
GAGGTTTTCACCGTCATCACCGAAACGCGCGAGACGAAAGGGCCTCGTGATACGCCTATTTTTATAGGTT
AATGTCATGATAATAATGGTTTCTTAGACGTCAGGTGGCACTTTTCGGGGAAATGTGCGCGGAACCCCTA
TTTGTTTATTTTTCTAAATACATTCAAATATGTATCCGCTCATGAGACAATAACCCTGATAAATGCTTCA
ATAATATTGAAAAAGGAAGAGTATGAGTATTCAACATTTCCGTGTCGCCCTTATTCCCTTTTTTGCGGCA
TTTTGCCTTCCTGTTTTTGCTCACCCAGAAACGCTGGTGAAAGTAAAAGATGCTGAAGATCAGTTGGGTG
CACGAGTGGGTTACATCGAACTGGATCTCAACAGCGGTAAGATCCTTGAGAGTTTTCGCCCCGAAGAACG
TTTTCCAATGATGAGCACTTTTAAAGTTCTGCTATGTGGCGCGGTATTATCCCGTATTGACGCCGGGCAA
GAGCAACTCGGTCGCCGCATACACTATTCTCAGAATGACTTGGTTGAGTACTCACCAGTCACAGAAAAGC
ATCTTACGGATGGCATGACAGTAAGAGAATTATGCAGTGCTGCCATAACCATGAGTGATAACACTGCGGC
CAACTTACTTCTGACAACGATCGGAGGACCGAAGGAGCTAACCGCTTTTTTGCACAACATGGGGGATCAT
GTAACTCGCCTTGATCGTTGGGAACCGGAGCTGAATGAAGCCATACCAAACGACGAGCGTGACACCACGA
TGCCTGTAGCAATGGCAACAACGTTGCGCAAACTATTAACTGGCGAACTACTTACTCTAGCTTCCCGGCA
ACAATTAATAGACTGGATGGAGGCGGATAAAGTTGCAGGACCACTTCTGCGCTCGGCCCTTCCGGCTGGC
TGGTTTATTGCTGATAAATCTGGAGCCGGTGAGCGTGGGTCTCGCGGTATCATTGCAGCACTGGGGCCAG
ATGGTAAGCCCTCCCGTATCGTAGTTATCTACACGACGGGGAGTCAGGCAACTATGGATGAACGAAATAG
ACAGATCGCTGAGATAGGTGCCTCACTGATTAAGCATTGGTAACTGTCAGACCAAGTTTACTCATATATA
CTTTAGATTGATTTAAAACTTCATTTTTAATTTAAAAGGATCTAGGTGAAGATCCTTTTTGATAATCTCA
TGACCAAAATCCCTTAACGTGAGTTTTCGTTCCACTGAGCGTCAGACCCCGTAGAAAAGATCAAAGGATC
TTCTTGAGATCCTTTTTTTCTGCGCGTAATCTGCTGCTTGCAAACAAAAAAACCACCGCTACCAGCGGTG
GTTTGTTTGCCGGATCAAGAGCTACCAACTCTTTTTCCGAAGGTAACTGGCTTCAGCAGAGCGCAGATAC
CAAATACTGTTCTTCTAGTGTAGCCGTAGTTAGGCCACCACTTCAAGAACTCTGTAGCACCGCCTACATA
CCTCGCTCTGCTAATCCTGTTACCAGTGGCTGCTGCCAGTGGCGATAAGTCGTGTCTTACCGGGTTGGAC
TCAAGACGATAGTTACCGGATAAGGCGCAGCGGTCGGGCTGAACGGGGGGTTCGTGCACACAGCCCAGCT
TGGAGCGAACGACCTACACCGAACTGAGATACCTACAGCGTGAGCTATGAGAAAGCGCCACGCTTCCCGA
AGGGAGAAAGGCGGACAGGTATCCGGTAAGCGGCAGGGTCGGAACAGGAGAGCGCACGAGGGAGCTTCCA
GGGGGAAACGCCTGGTATCTTTATAGTCCTGTCGGGTTTCGCCACCTCTGACTTGAGCGTCGATTTTTGT
GATGCTCGTCAGGGGGGCGGAGCCTATGGAAAAACGCCAGCAACGCGGCCTTTTTACGGTTCCTGGCCTT
TTGCTGGCCTTTTGCTCACATGT
