>Addgene plasmid #208681 | pAAV-hSyn-GRAB_VIP1.0 | depositor partial sequence | sequence record 406531 | GRAB_VIP1.0
ATGGAGACAGACACACTCCTGCTATGGGTACTGCTGCTCTGGGTTCCAGGTTCCACTGGTGACACAAGTT
TGTACAAAAAAGTTGGCACCACCGGTCGGACGCTGCTGCCTCCCGCGCTGCTGACCTGCTGGCTGCTCGC
CCCCGTGAACAGCATTCACCCAGAATGCCGATTTCATCTGGAAATACAGGAGGAAGAAACAAAATGTGCA
GAGCTTCTGAGGTCTCAAACAGAAAAACACAAAGCCTGCAGTGGCGTCTGGGACAACATCACGTGCTGGC
GGCCTGCCAATGTGGGAGAGACCGTCACGGTGCCCTGCCCAAAAGTCTTCAGCAATTTTTACAGCAAAGC
AGGAAACATAAGCAAAAACTGTACGAGTGACGGATGGTCAGAGACGTTCCCAGATTTCGTCGATGCCTGT
GGCTACAGCGACCCGGAGGATGAGAGCAAGATCACGTTTTATATTCTGGTGAAGGCCATTTATACCCTGG
GCTACAGTGTCTCTCTGATGTCTCTTGCAACAGGAAGCATAATTCTGTGCCTCTTCAGGAAGCTGCACTG
CACCAGGAATTACATCCACCTGAACCTGTTCCTGTCCTTCATCCTGAGAGCCATCTCAGTGCTGGTCAAG
GACGACGTTCTCTACTCCAGCTCTGGCACGTTGCACTGCCCTGACCAGCCATCCTCCTGGGTGGGCTGCA
AGCTGAGCCTGGTCTTCCTGCAGTACTGCATCATGGCCAACTTCTTCTGGCTGCTGGTGGAGGGGCTCTA
CCTCCACACCCTCCTGGTGGCCATGCTCCCCCCTAGAAGGTGCTTCCTGGCCTACCTCCTGATCGGATGG
GGCCTCCCCACCGTCTGCATCGGTGCATGGACTGCGGCCAGGCTCTACTTAGAAGACACCGGTTGCTGGG
ATACAAACGACCACAGTGTGCCCTGGTGGGTCATACGAATACCGATTTTAATTTCCATCATCGTCAATTT
TGTCCTTTTCATTAGTATTATACGAATTTTGCTGCAGAAGTTAACATCCCCACCCGCGCCGGCCGGGCCG
CGCGACACCGACGCGCTGGACCTGGAGGAGGGAGGAAACGTCTATATCAAGGCCGACAAGCAGAAGAACG
GCATCAAGGCGAACTTCCACATCCGCCACAACATCGAGGACGGCGGCGTGCAGCTCGCCTACCACTACCA
GCAGAACACCCCCATCGGCGACGGCCCCGTGCTGCTGCCCGACAACCACTACCTGAGCGTGCAGTCCAAA
CTTTCGAAAGACCCCAACGAGAAGCGCGATCACATGGTCCTGCTGGAGTTCGTGACCGCCGCCGGGATCA
CTCTCGGCATGGACGAGCTGTACAAGGGCGGTACCGGAGGGAGCATGGTGAGAAAGGGCGAGGAGCTGTT
CACCGGGGTGGTGCCCATCCTGGTCGAGCTGGACGGCGACGTAAACGGCCACAAGTTCAGCGTGTCCGGC
GAGGGTGAGGGCGATGCCACCTACGGCAAGCTGACCCTGAAGTTCATCTGCACCACCGGCAAGCTGCCCG
TGCCCTGGCCCACCCTCGTGACCACCCTGACCTACGGCGTGCAGTGCTTCAGCCGCTACCCCGACCACAT
GAAGCAGCACGACTTCTTCAAGTCCGCCATGCCCGAAGGCTACATCCAGGAGCGCACCATCTTCTTCAAG
GACGACGGCAACTACAAGACCCGCGCCGAGGTGAAGTTCGAGGGCGACACCCTGGTGAACCGCATCGAGC
TGAAGGGCATCGACTTCAAGGAGGACGGCAACATCCTGGGGCACAAGCTGGAGTACAACACCGGAGCAGC
AGCACGCTGGCGCGGGTCTCAGTACAAGAGGCTGGCCAAGTCCACGCTCCTGCTTATCCCGCTGTTCGGC
GTCCACTACATGGTGTTTGCCGTGTTTCCCATCAGCATCTCCTCCAAATACCAGATACTGTTTGAGCTGT
GCCTCGGGTCGTTCCAGGGCCTGGTGGTGGCCGTCCTCTACTGTTTCCTGAACAGTGAGGTGCAGTGCGA
GCTGAAGCGAAAATGGCGAAGCCGGTGCCCGACCCCGTCCGCGAGCCGGGATTACAGGGTCTGCGGTTCC
TCCTTCTCCCGCAACGGCTCGGAGGGCGCCCTGCAGTTCCACCGCGGCTCCCGCGCCCAGTCCTTCCTGC
AAACGGAGACCTCGGTCATCTAG
